Addgene plasmid #154213: WDR24 in pRK5
Purpose: Untagged WDR24 cDNA expression vector for transfections
Depositing lab: David Sabatini. Depositing organization: Whitehead Institute for Biomedical Research. Publication: Dihydroxyacetone phosphate signals glucose availability to mTORC1. Orozco JM, Krawczyk PA, Scaria SM, Cangelosi AL, Chan SH, Kunchok T, Lewis CA, Sabatini DM. Nat Metab. 2020 Sep;2(9):893-901. doi: 10.1038/s42255-020-0250-5. Epub 2020 Jul 27. PubMed 32719541.
Backbone
  Vector backbone: pRK5
  Vector type: Mammalian Expression
Growth in bacteria
  Bacterial resistance: Ampicillin, 100 μg/mL
  Growth temperature: 37°C
  Growth strain: DH5alpha
  Copy number: High Copy
Gene/Insert
  Gene/Insert name: WDR24
  Species: H. sapiens (human)
  Insert size (bp): 2373
  Entrez Gene: WDR24 (a.k.a. C16orf21, JFP7)
  Promoter: CMV
  Tag / fusion protein: NONE
  Cloning method: Restriction Enzyme; 5′ cloning site SalI (destroyed during cloning); 3′ cloning site NotI (not destroyed)
  Sequencing primers: 5′ ATTTAGGTGACACTATAG
Terms and licenses: Academic/Nonprofit Terms; Industry Terms: Not Available to Industry
How to cite: WDR24 in pRK5 was a gift from David Sabatini (Addgene plasmid # 154213 ; http://n2t.net/addgene:154213 ; RRID:Addgene_154213)
