[The description below was written by a language model from this plasmid's Addgene catalogue record and pLannotate feature annotations shown in this document.]
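Description:
WDR24 in pRK5 is a mammalian expression plasmid of about 7.0 kb that carries the untagged human WDR24 cDNA (also known as C16orf21 or JFP7) for expression in transfected cells. The backbone is pRK5, a non-viral vector propagated in E. coli at high copy from a ColE1/pUC-type origin and selected with ampicillin through the β-lactamase gene and its own promoter. An M13 phage origin is also annotated, which in principle allows single-stranded DNA production. Short fragments of lacZα, lacI, rop and the pBR322 bom region, together with a lac promoter/operator, appear to be backbone remnants with no role in the payload. No mammalian selection marker is annotated, consistent with transient transfection use.

The expression cassette consists of the human cytomegalovirus immediate-early enhancer and promoter, followed by a fragment of CMV intron A and an SP6 phage promoter that lies just upstream of the insert and can serve as a sequencing primer site or for in vitro transcription. A short match to an immunoglobulin heavy-chain signal sequence is annotated between SP6 and the insert. It is only a fragment, and the record gives no indication that it is fused to the coding sequence. The WDR24 open reading frame (roughly 2.4 kb) was inserted by restriction cloning between SalI, which was destroyed, and NotI, which was retained, and it is terminated by an SV40 polyadenylation signal. An SV40 enhancer/early promoter region lies downstream of the cassette. With no epitope tag or fusion partner, the construct produces native WDR24. The associated publication concerns glucose signalling to mTORC1, although the record does not describe specific experiments.
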