Features (pLannotate 1.2.2; 20 found; start..end, strand, type, name):
      1..380     +  enhancer       CMV enhancer: human cytomegalovirus immediate early enhancer
    381..584     +  promoter       CMV promoter: human cytomegalovirus (CMV) immediate early promoter
    720..763     +  intron         CMV intron (fragment): modified intron A from human cytomegalovirus
    815..833     +  promoter       SP6 promoter: promoter for bacteriophage SP6 RNA polymerase
    837..874     +  CDS            IgH signal sequence (fragment): signal sequence from the mouse immunoglobulin heavy chain variable region
    918..3287    +  CDS            WDR24: WDR24_HUMAN - Also known as C16orf21 From Homo sapiens (Human).
   3337..3471    +  polyA_signal   SV40 poly(A) signal: SV40 polyadenylation signal
   3540..3897    +  promoter       SV40 promoter: SV40 enhancer and early promoter
   3916..4070    +  CDS            lacZα (fragment): LacZα fragment of β-galactosidase; lacZ fragment
   4076..4127    -  misc_feature   bom (fragment): basis of mobility region from pBR322
   4146..4526    +  rep_origin     M13 ori (sequence partly withheld): M13 bacteriophage origin of replication; arrow indicates direction of (+) strand synthesis
   4602..4651    -  misc_feature   bom (fragment): basis of mobility region from pBR322
   4753..4788    -  CDS            rop (fragment): Rop protein, which maintains plasmids at low copy number; rop
   4883..4987    +  promoter       AmpR promoter: bla
   4988..5848    +  CDS            AmpR: β-lactamase; bla; confers resistance to ampicillin, carbenicillin, and related antibiotics
   6019..6607    +  rep_origin     ori: high-copy-number ColE1/pMB1/pBR322/pUC origin of replication
   6790..6882    +  CDS            lacI (fragment): lac repressor; lacI; The lac repressor binds to the lac operator to inhibit transcription in E. coli. This inhibition can be relieved by adding lactose or isopropyl-β-D-thiogalactopyranoside (IPTG).
   6895..6916    +  protein_bind   CAP binding site: CAP binding activates transcription in the presence of cAMP. E. coli catabolite activator protein
   6931..6961    +  promoter       lac promoter: promoter for the E. coli lac operon
   6969..6985    +  protein_bind   lac operator: The lac repressor binds to the lac operator to inhibit transcription in E. coli. This inhibition can be relieved by adding lactose or isopropyl-β-D-thiogalactopyranoside (IPTG). lac repressor encoded by lacI
>Addgene plasmid #154213 | WDR24 in pRK5 | addgene full sequence | sequence record 315443 | Addgene NGS Result
GACATTGATTATTGACTAGTTATTAATAGTAATCAATTACGGGGTCATTAGTTCATAGCCCATATATGGA
GTTCCGCGTTACATAACTTACGGTAAATGGCCCGCCTGGCTGACCGCCCAACGACCCCCGCCCATTGACG
TCAATAATGACGTATGTTCCCATAGTAACGCCAATAGGGACTTTCCATTGACGTCAATGGGTGGAGTATT
TACGGTAAACTGCCCACTTGGCAGTACATCAAGTGTATCATATGCCAAGTACGCCCCCTATTGACGTCAA
TGACGGTAAATGGCCCGCCTGGCATTATGCCCAGTACATGACCTTATGGGACTTTCCTACTTGGCAGTAC
ATCTACGTATTAGTCATCGCTATTACCATGGTGATGCGGTTTTGGCAGTACATCAATGGGCGTGGATAGC
GGTTTGACTCACGGGGATTTCCAAGTCTCCACCCCATTGACGTCAATGGGAGTTTGTTTTGGCACCAAAA
TCAACGGGACTTTCCAAAATGTCGTAACAACTCCGCCCCATTGACGCAAATGGGCGGTAGGCGTGTACGG
TGGGAGGTCTATATAAGCAGAGCTCGTTTAGTGAACCGTCAGATCGCCTGGAGACGCCATCCACGCTGTT
TTGACCTCCATAGAAGACACCGGGACCGATCCAGCCTCCGCGGCCGGGAACGGTGCATTGGAACGCGGAT
TCCCCGTGCCAAGAGTGACGTAAGTACCGCCTATAGAGTCTATAGGCCCACCCCCTTGGCTTCGTTAGAA
CGCGGCTACAATTAATACATAACCTTATGTATCATACACATACGATTTAGGTGACACTATAGAATAACAT
CCACTTTGCCTTTCTCTCCACAGGTGTCCACTCCCAGGTCCAACTGCACCTCGGTTCTATCGATTGAATT
CGCCACCATGGAGAAGATGTCCCGTGTGACCACAGCCCTGGGTGGCAGCGTGCTGACAGGCCGCACCATG
CACTGCCACCTGGATGCTCCCGCCAATGCCATCAGTGTGTGCCGCGACGCAGCCCAGGTGGTCGTGGCAG
GCCGTAGCATCTTCAAGATCTATGCCATCGAGGAGGAACAGTTCGTGGAAAAGCTGAACCTGCGTGTGGG
GCGCAAGCCTTCGCTTAACCTGAGCTGTGCTGACGTGGTCTGGCACCAGATGGATGAGAACCTGCTGGCC
ACAGCAGCCACCAATGGCGTGGTGGTCACGTGGAACCTGGGCCGGCCATCCCGCAACAAGCAGGACCAGC
TGTTCACAGAACACAAGCGCACGGTAAACAAAGTCTGCTTCCACCCCACCGAAGCCCACGTGCTGCTCAG
TGGCTCCCAGGATGGCTTCATGAAGTGCTTTGACCTCCGCAGAAAGGACTCTGTCAGCACCTTCTCGGGC
CAGTCGGAGAGCGTGCGGGACGTGCAGTTCAGTATCCGGGACTACTTCACCTTCGCCTCCACCTTTGAGA
ACGGCAATGTGCAGCTCTGGGACATCCGGCGTCCCGACCGGTGCGAGAGGATGTTCACAGCCCACAACGG
ACCCGTCTTCTGCTGCGACTGGCACCCCGAGGACAGGGGCTGGTTGGCCACTGGAGGGCGCGACAAGATG
GTGAAGGTCTGGGACATGACCACGCACCGTGCCAAGGAGATGCACTGTGTGCAGACCATCGCCTCGGTGG
CCCGTGTGAAGTGGCGGCCAGAGTGCCGCCACCACCTGGCCACGTGCTCCATGATGGTGGACCACAACAT
CTATGTTTGGGACGTGCGCCGGCCCTTCGTGCCAGCTGCCATGTTTGAGGAACACCGAGACGTCACCACG
GGAATTGCCTGGCGCCACCCCCACGACCCCTCCTTCCTGCTGTCTGGCTCCAAGGACAGCTCGCTGTGCC
AGCACCTGTTCCGCGACGCCAGCCAGCCCGTCGAGCGCGCCAACCCTGAGGGCCTCTGCTACGGCCTCTT
CGGGGACCTGGCCTTCGCCGCCAAGGAGAGCCTCGTGGCTGCCGAGTCGGGGCGCAAGCCCTACACTGGC
GACCGGCGCCACCCCATCTTCTTTAAGCGCAAGCTGGACCCTGCCGAGCCCTTCGCAGGCCTCGCCTCCA
GTGCCCTCAGTGTCTTTGAGACGGAGCCAGGTGGCGGCGGCATGCGCTGGTTTGTGGACACAGCTGAGCG
TTATGCGCTGGCTGGCCGGCCACTGGCCGAGCTCTGTGACCACAACGCAAAGGTGGCTCGAGAGCTTGGC
CGCAACCAGGTGGCGCAAACGTGGACCATGCTGCGGATCATCTACTGCAGCCCTGGCCTAGTGCCCACTG
CAAACCTCAACCACAGTGTGGGCAAGGGTGGCTCCTGTGGCCTCCCGCTCATGAACAGTTTCAACCTGAA
GGATATGGCCCCAGGGTTGGGCAGTGAGACGCGGCTGGACCGCAGCAAAGGAGATGCGCGGAGCGACACA
GTTCTGCTCGACTCCTCGGCCACACTCATCACCAATGAGGATAACGAGGAAACCGAGGGCAGCGACGTAC
CTGCCGACTACCTGCTGGGTGACGTGGAAGGTGAGGAGGACGAGCTGTACCTGCTGGATCCGGAACACGC
GCACCCCGAGGACCCTGAGTGCGTGCTGCCGCAGGAGGCCTTTCCGCTGCGCCACGAGATCGTGGACACG
CCTCCCGGGCCCGAGCACCTGCAGGACAAGGCCGACTCCCCGCACGTGAGCGGCAGCGAGGCGGATGTGG
CCTCCCTGGCCCCCGTGGACTCCTCCTTCTCGCTCCTGTCTGTCTCACACGCGCTCTACGACAGCCGCCT
GCCGCCCGACTTCTTCGGCGTGCTGGTGCGCGACATGCTGCACTTCTACGCTGAGCAGGGCGACGTGCAG
ATGGCTGTGTCTGTGCTCATCGTCCTGGGTGAACGGGTGCGCAAGGACATCGACGAGCAGACCCAGGAGC
ACTGGTACACTTCCTACATCGACCTGCTGCAGCGCTTCCGCCTCTGGAACGTGTCCAACGAGGTGGTCAA
GCTGAGCACCAGCCGCGCCGTCAGCTGCCTCAACCAGGCCTCCACCACCCTGCACGTCAACTGCAGCCAC
TGCAAGCGGCCCATGAGCAGCCGGGGCTGGGTCTGCGACAGGTGCCACCGCTGCGCCAGCATGTGTGCCG
TCTGCCACCACGTAGTCAAGGGTCTCTTCGTGTGGTGCCAGGGCTGCAGCCACGGCGGCCACCTGCAGCA
CATCATGAAGTGGCTGGAAGGCAGCTCCCACTGTCCCGCAGGCTGCGGCCACCTCTGCGAGTACTCCTGA
GCGGCCGCTAAGTAAGTAAGGATCCCCAGCTTGGCCGCCATGGCCCAACTTGTTTATTGCAGCTTATAAT
GGTTACAAATAAAGCAATAGCATCACAAATTTCACAAATAAAGCATTTTTTTCACTGCATTCTAGTTGTG
GTTTGTCCAAACTCATCAATGTATCTTATCATGTCTGGATCGGGAATTAATTCGGCGCAGCACCATGGCC
TGAAATAACCTCTGAAAGAGGAACTTGGTTAGGTACCTTCTGAGGCGGAAAGAACCAGCTGTGGAATGTG
TGTCAGTTAGGGTGTGGAAAGTCCCCAGGCTCCCCAGCAGGCAGAAGTATGCAAAGCATGCATCTCAATT
AGTCAGCAACCAGGTGTGGAAAGTCCCCAGGCTCCCCAGCAGGCAGAAGTATGCAAAGCATGCATCTCAA
TTAGTCAGCAACCATAGTCCCGCCCCTAACTCCGCCCATCCCGCCCCTAACTCCGCCCAGTTCCGCCCAT
TCTCCGCCCCATGGCTGACTAATTTTTTTTATTTATGCAGAGGCCGAGGCCGCCTCGGCCTCTGAGCTAT
TCCAGAAGTAGTGAGGAGGCTTTTTTGGAGGCCTAGGCTTTTGCAAAAAGCTGTTAACAGCTTGGCACTG
GCCGTCGTTTTACAACGTCGTGACTGGGAAAACCCTGGCGTTACCCAACTTAATCGCCTTGCAGCACATC
CCCCTTTCGCCAGCTGGCGTAATAGCGAAGAGGCCCGCACCGATCGCCCTTCCCAACAGTTGCGCAGCCT
GAATGGCGAATGGCGCCTGATGCGGTATTTTCTCCTTACGCATCTGTGCGGTATTTCACACCGCATA
[142 nt withheld, positions 4128-4269]
C
[141 nt withheld, positions 4271-4411]
CCTTTGACGTTGGAGTCCACGTTCTTT
[37 nt withheld, positions 4439-4475]
ACCCTATCTCGGGCTATTCTTTTGATTTATAAGGGATTTTGCCGATTTCGGCCTATTGGTTAAAAAATGA
GCTGATTTAACAAAAATTTAACGCGAATTTTAACAAAATATTAACGTTTACAATTTTATGGTGCACTCTC
AGTACAATCTGCTCTGATGCCGCATAGTTAAGCCAGCCCCGACACCCGCCAACACCCGCTGACGCGCCCT
GACGGGCTTGTCTGCTCCCGGCATCCGCTTACAGACAAGCTGTGACCGTCTCCGGGAGCTGCATGTGTCA
GAGGTTTTCACCGTCATCACCGAAACGCGCGAGACGAAAGGGCCTCGTGATACGCCTATTTTTATAGGTT
AATGTCATGATAATAATGGTTTCTTAGACGTCAGGTGGCACTTTTCGGGGAAATGTGCGCGGAACCCCTA
TTTGTTTATTTTTCTAAATACATTCAAATATGTATCCGCTCATGAGACAATAACCCTGATAAATGCTTCA
ATAATATTGAAAAAGGAAGAGTATGAGTATTCAACATTTCCGTGTCGCCCTTATTCCCTTTTTTGCGGCA
TTTTGCCTTCCTGTTTTTGCTCACCCAGAAACGCTGGTGAAAGTAAAAGATGCTGAAGATCAGTTGGGTG
CACGAGTGGGTTACATCGAACTGGATCTCAACAGCGGTAAGATCCTTGAGAGTTTTCGCCCCGAAGAACG
TTTTCCAATGATGAGCACTTTTAAAGTTCTGCTATGTGGCGCGGTATTATCCCGTATTGACGCCGGGCAA
GAGCAACTCGGTCGCCGCATACACTATTCTCAGAATGACTTGGTTGAGTACTCACCAGTCACAGAAAAGC
ATCTTACGGATGGCATGACAGTAAGAGAATTATGCAGTGCTGCCATAACCATGAGTGATAACACTGCGGC
CAACTTACTTCTGACAACGATCGGAGGACCGAAGGAGCTAACCGCTTTTTTGCACAACATGGGGGATCAT
GTAACTCGCCTTGATCGTTGGGAACCGGAGCTGAATGAAGCCATACCAAACGACGAGCGTGACACCACGA
TGCCTGTAGCAATGGCAACAACGTTGCGCAAACTATTAACTGGCGAACTACTTACTCTAGCTTCCCGGCA
ACAATTAATAGACTGGATGGAGGCGGATAAAGTTGCAGGACCACTTCTGCGCTCGGCCCTTCCGGCTGGC
TGGTTTATTGCTGATAAATCTGGAGCCGGTGAGCGTGGGTCTCGCGGTATCATTGCAGCACTGGGGCCAG
ATGGTAAGCCCTCCCGTATCGTAGTTATCTACACGACGGGGAGTCAGGCAACTATGGATGAACGAAATAG
ACAGATCGCTGAGATAGGTGCCTCACTGATTAAGCATTGGTAACTGTCAGACCAAGTTTACTCATATATA
CTTTAGATTGATTTAAAACTTCATTTTTAATTTAAAAGGATCTAGGTGAAGATCCTTTTTGATAATCTCA
TGACCAAAATCCCTTAACGTGAGTTTTCGTTCCACTGAGCGTCAGACCCCGTAGAAAAGATCAAAGGATC
TTCTTGAGATCCTTTTTTTCTGCGCGTAATCTGCTGCTTGCAAACAAAAAAACCACCGCTACCAGCGGTG
GTTTGTTTGCCGGATCAAGAGCTACCAACTCTTTTTCCGAAGGTAACTGGCTTCAGCAGAGCGCAGATAC
CAAATACTGTTCTTCTAGTGTAGCCGTAGTTAGGCCACCACTTCAAGAACTCTGTAGCACCGCCTACATA
CCTCGCTCTGCTAATCCTGTTACCAGTGGCTGCTGCCAGTGGCGATAAGTCGTGTCTTACCGGGTTGGAC
TCAAGACGATAGTTACCGGATAAGGCGCAGCGGTCGGGCTGAACGGGGGGTTCGTGCACACAGCCCAGCT
TGGAGCGAACGACCTACACCGAACTGAGATACCTACAGCGTGAGCTATGAGAAAGCGCCACGCTTCCCGA
AGGGAGAAAGGCGGACAGGTATCCGGTAAGCGGCAGGGTCGGAACAGGAGAGCGCACGAGGGAGCTTCCA
GGGGGAAACGCCTGGTATCTTTATAGTCCTGTCGGGTTTCGCCACCTCTGACTTGAGCGTCGATTTTTGT
GATGCTCGTCAGGGGGGCGGAGCCTATGGAAAAACGCCAGCAACGCGGCCTTTTTACGGTTCCTGGCCTT
TTGCTGGCCTTTTGCTCACATGTTCTTTCCTGCGTTATCCCCTGATTCTGTGGATAACCGTATTACCGCC
TTTGAGTGAGCTGATACCGCTCGCCGCAGCCGAACGACCGAGCGCAGCGAGTCAGTGAGCGAGGAAGCGG
AAGAGCGCCCAATACGCAAACCGCCTCTCCCCGCGCGTTGGCCGATTCATTAATGCAGCTGGCACGACAG
GTTTCCCGACTGGAAAGCGGGCAGTGAGCGCAACGCAATTAATGTGAGTTAGCTCACTCATTAGGCACCC
CAGGCTTTACACTTTATGCTTCCGGCTCGTATGTTGTGTGGAATTGTGAGCGGATAACAATTTCACACAG
GAAACAGCTATGACATGATTACGAATTAATTCGAGCTCGCCC
