>Addgene plasmid #154213 | WDR24 in pRK5 | depositor partial sequence | sequence record 306882 | WDR24 in pRK5 sequence 2373 bps
ATGGAGAAGATGTCCCGTGTGACCACAGCCCTGGGTGGCAGCGTGCTGACAGGCCGCACCATGCACTGCC
ACCTGGATGCTCCCGCCAATGCCATCAGTGTGTGCCGCGACGCAGCCCAGGTGGTCGTGGCAGGCCGTAG
CATCTTCAAGATCTATGCCATCGAGGAGGAACAGTTCGTGGAAAAGCTGAACCTGCGTGTGGGGCGCAAG
CCTTCGCTTAACCTGAGCTGTGCTGACGTGGTCTGGCACCAGATGGATGAGAACCTGCTGGCCACAGCAG
CCACCAATGGCGTGGTGGTCACGTGGAACCTGGGCCGGCCATCCCGCAACAAGCAGGACCAGCTGTTCAC
AGAACACAAGCGCACGGTAAACAAAGTCTGCTTCCACCCCACCGAAGCCCACGTGCTGCTCAGTGGCTCC
CAGGATGGCTTCATGAAGTGCTTTGACCTCCGCAGAAAGGACTCTGTCAGCACCTTCTCGGGCCAGTCGG
AGAGCGTGCGGGACGTGCAGTTCAGTATCCGGGACTACTTCACCTTCGCCTCCACCTTTGAGAACGGCAA
TGTGCAGCTCTGGGACATCCGGCGTCCCGACCGGTGCGAGAGGATGTTCACAGCCCACAACGGACCCGTC
TTCTGCTGCGACTGGCACCCCGAGGACAGGGGCTGGTTGGCCACTGGAGGGCGCGACAAGATGGTGAAGG
TCTGGGACATGACCACGCACCGTGCCAAGGAGATGCACTGTGTGCAGACCATCGCCTCGGTGGCCCGTGT
GAAGTGGCGGCCAGAGTGCCGCCACCACCTGGCCACGTGCTCCATGATGGTGGACCACAACATCTATGTT
TGGGACGTGCGCCGGCCCTTCGTGCCAGCTGCCATGTTTGAGGAACACCGAGACGTCACCACGGGAATTG
CCTGGCGCCACCCCCACGACCCCTCCTTCCTGCTGTCTGGCTCCAAGGACAGCTCGCTGTGCCAGCACCT
GTTCCGCGACGCCAGCCAGCCCGTCGAGCGCGCCAACCCTGAGGGCCTCTGCTACGGCCTCTTCGGGGAC
CTGGCCTTCGCCGCCAAGGAGAGCCTCGTGGCTGCCGAGTCGGGGCGCAAGCCCTACACTGGCGACCGGC
GCCACCCCATCTTCTTTAAGCGCAAGCTGGACCCTGCCGAGCCCTTCGCAGGCCTCGCCTCCAGTGCCCT
CAGTGTCTTTGAGACGGAGCCAGGTGGCGGCGGCATGCGCTGGTTTGTGGACACAGCTGAGCGTTATGCG
CTGGCTGGCCGGCCACTGGCCGAGCTCTGTGACCACAACGCAAAGGTGGCTCGAGAGCTTGGCCGCAACC
AGGTGGCGCAAACGTGGACCATGCTGCGGATCATCTACTGCAGCCCTGGCCTAGTGCCCACTGCAAACCT
CAACCACAGTGTGGGCAAGGGTGGCTCCTGTGGCCTCCCGCTCATGAACAGTTTCAACCTGAAGGATATG
GCCCCAGGGTTGGGCAGTGAGACGCGGCTGGACCGCAGCAAAGGAGATGCACGGAGCGACACAGTTCTGC
TCGACTCCTCGGCCACACTCATCACCAATGAGGATAACGAGGAAACCGAGGGCAGCGACGTACCTGCCGA
CTACCTGCTGGGTGACGTGGAAGGTGAGGAGGACGAGCTGTACCTGCTGGATCCGGAACACGCGCACCCC
GAGGACCCTGAGTGCGTGCTGCCGCAGGAGGCCTTTCCGCTGCGCCACGAGATCGTGGACACGCCTCCCG
GACCCGAGCACCTGCAGGACAAGGCCGACTCCCCGCACGTGAGCGGCAGCGAGGCGGATGTGGCCTCCCT
GGCCCCCGTGGACTCCTCCTTCTCGCTCCTGTCTGTCTCACACGCGCTCTACGACAGCCGCCTGCCGCCC
GACTTCTTCGGCGTGCTGGTGCGCGACATGCTGCACTTCTACGCTGAGCAGGGCGACGTGCAGATGGCTG
TGTCTGTGCTCATCGTCCTGGGTGAACGGGTGCGCAAGGACATCGACGAGCAGACCCAGGAGCACTGGTA
CACTTCCTACATCGACCTGCTGCAGCGCTTCCGCCTCTGGAACGTGTCCAACGAGGTGGTCAAGCTGAGC
ACCAGCCGCGCCGTCAGCTGCCTCAACCAGGCCTCCACCACCCTGCACGTCAACTGCAGCCACTGCAAGC
GGCCCATGAGCAGCCGGGGCTGGGTCTGCGACAGGTGCCACCGCTGCGCCAGCATGTGTGCCGTCTGCCA
CCACGTAGTCAAGGGTCTCTTCGTGTGGTGCCAGGGCTGCAGCCACGGCGGCCACCTGCAGCACATCATG
AAGTGGCTGGAAGGCAGCTCCCACTGTCCCGCAGGCTGCGGCCACCTCTGCGAGTACTCCTGA
